Addgene plasmid #15428: FLAG-GAS41
Depositing lab: Joan Conaway & Ronald Conaway. Depositing organization: Stowers Institute for Medical Research. Publication: Identification of mammalian Mediator subunits with similarities to yeast Mediator subunits Srb5, Srb6, Med11, and Rox3. Sato S, Tomomori-Sato C, Banks CA, Sorokina I, Parmely TJ, Kong SE, Jin J, Cai Y, Lane WS, Brower CS, Conaway RC, Conaway JW. J Biol Chem. 2003 Apr 25. 278(17):15123-7. 10.1074/jbc.C300054200 PubMed 12584197.
Backbone
  Vector backbone: pcDNA3.1 N-FLAG/Hyg
  Backbone manufacturer: Invitrogen, modified at Conaway lab
  Backbone size w/o insert (bp): 5600
  Vector type: Mammalian Expression
  Selectable markers: Hygromycin
Growth in bacteria
  Bacterial resistance: Ampicillin, 100 μg/mL
  Growth temperature: 37°C
  Growth strain: DH5alpha
  Copy number: High Copy
Gene/Insert
  Gene/Insert name: GAS41 (alt name: Yeats4)
  Species: M. musculus (mouse)
  Insert size (bp): 684
  Mutation: N/A
  Entrez Gene: Yeats4 (a.k.a. GAS41, NuBI-1, 4930573H17Rik, B230215M10Rik)
  Tag / fusion protein: FLAG (N terminal on backbone)
  Cloning method: Restriction Enzyme; 5′ cloning site XhoI (not destroyed); 3′ cloning site BamHI (not destroyed)
  Sequencing primers: 5′ T7; 3′ BGH rev
Terms and licenses: Academic/Nonprofit Terms; Industry Terms: Not Available to Industry
How to cite: FLAG-GAS41 was a gift from Joan Conaway & Ronald Conaway (Addgene plasmid # 15428 ; http://n2t.net/addgene:15428 ; RRID:Addgene_15428)
