[The description below was written by a language model from this plasmid's Addgene catalogue record.]
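Description:
FLAG-GAS41 is a mammalian expression plasmid built on pcDNA3.1 N-FLAG/Hyg, a commercial pcDNA3.1 hygromycin vector of about 5.6 kb that was modified in the depositing laboratory to supply an N-terminal FLAG epitope. It is propagated in E. coli as a high-copy plasmid under ampicillin selection, and it carries a hygromycin resistance marker that allows selection of stably transfected mammalian cells. No feature table accompanies the record, so the promoter and other regulatory elements are not explicitly listed. The pcDNA3.1 family generally drives expression from the CMV immediate-early promoter and terminates transcripts with a bovine growth hormone polyadenylation signal, which fits the recorded T7 forward and BGH reverse sequencing primers flanking the cloning site.

The insert is the mouse GAS41 coding sequence (gene symbol Yeats4), about 684 bp and recorded without mutations. It was cloned between XhoI at the 5′ end and BamHI at the 3′ end, with both sites retained, so the insert can be excised or transferred. The open reading frame is placed downstream of the backbone-encoded FLAG tag, so the protein is produced as an N-terminally FLAG-tagged fusion.

This arrangement suits transient expression or hygromycin-selected stable lines, with detection or anti-FLAG immunopurification of GAS41 and its associated proteins. The associated publication concerns the identification of mammalian Mediator subunits, suggesting use in purifying and characterising multiprotein transcription-related complexes, although the record does not describe the specific experiments performed with this plasmid.
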