>Addgene plasmid #15428 | FLAG-GAS41 | addgene partial sequence | sequence record 21880 | CMV-F 5'-CGCAAATGGGCGGTAGGCGTG-3'
AGCTCTCTGGCTAACTAGAGAACCCACTGCTTACTGGCTTATCGAAATTAATACGACTCACTATAGGGAG
ACCCAAGCTGGCTAGCATGCCAGACTACAAGGACGATGATGACAAGCTCGAGATGTTCAAGAGAATGGCG
GAATTTGGACCTGACTCCGGCGGGAGAGTGAAGGGGGTTACCATCGTTAAGCCAATCGTTTATGGCAATG
TTGCCAGGTACTTTGGAAAGAAGAGAGAAGAAGACGGGCACACTCACCAGTGGACTGTGTACGTGAAGCC
CTACAGAAACGAGGATATGTCAGCATATGTGAAGAAGATCCAGTTTAAATTACACGAAAGCTACGGCAAT
CCTCTAAGAGTCGTCACCAAGCCCCCATATGAAATCACAGAAACAGGATGGGGTGAATTTGAAATCATCA
TCAAGATATTTTTCATTGACCCCAACGAGAGACCTGTGACTCTGTACCACTTACTGAAGCTCTTCCAGTC
TGACACCAATGCCATGCTGGGGAAGAAAACAGTGGTTTCAGAGTTCTATGACGAAATGATATTTCAAGAC
CCAACGGCAATGATGCAGCAGCTGCTTACGACGTCTCGCCAGCTGACATTGGGAGCCTATAAGCACGAAA
CAGAGTTTGCAGAACTTGAAGTGAAAACCAGAGAAAAATTAGAAGCTGCCAAGAAAAAAACAAGCTTTGA
GATTGCGGAGCTTAAGGAGAGATTAAAAGCAAGTCGTGAAACTATAAACTGTTTAAAAAATG
